>Addgene plasmid #185347 | pcDNA3.1(+)-Cue1pTM-MYC-UBE2G2-FLAG | addgene full sequence | sequence record 384583 | Addgene NGS Result
GACGGATCGGGAGATCTCCCGATCCCCTATGGTGCACTCTCAGTACAATCTGCTCTGATGCCGCATAGTT
AAGCCAGTATCTGCTCCCTGCTTGTGTGTTGGAGGTCGCTGAGTAGTGCGCGAGCAAAATTTAAGCTACA
ACAAGGCAAGGCTTGACCGACAATTGCATGAAGAATCTGCTTAGGGTTAGGCGTTTTGCGCTGCTTCGCG
ATGTACGGGCCAGATATACGCGTTGACATTGATTATTGACTAGTTATTAATAGTAATCAATTACGGGGTC
ATTAGTTCATAGCCCATATATGGAGTTCCGCGTTACATAACTTACGGTAAATGGCCCGCCTGGCTGACCG
CCCAACGACCCCCGCCCATTGACGTCAATAATGACGTATGTTCCCATAGTAACGCCAATAGGGACTTTCC
ATTGACGTCAATGGGTGGAGTATTTACGGTAAACTGCCCACTTGGCAGTACATCAAGTGTATCATATGCC
AAGTACGCCCCCTATTGACGTCAATGACGGTAAATGGCCCGCCTGGCATTATGCCCAGTACATGACCTTA
TGGGACTTTCCTACTTGGCAGTACATCTACGTATTAGTCATCGCTATTACCATGGTGATGCGGTTTTGGC
AGTACATCAATGGGCGTGGATAGCGGTTTGACTCACGGGGATTTCCAAGTCTCCACCCCATTGACGTCAA
TGGGAGTTTGTTTTGGCACCAAAATCAACGGGACTTTCCAAAATGTCGTAACAACTCCGCCCCATTGACG
CAAATGGGCGGTAGGCGTGTACGGTGGGAGGTCTATATAAGCAGAGCTCTCTGGCTAACTAGAGAACCCA
CTGCTTACTGGCTTATCGAAATTAATACGACTCACTATAGGGAGACCCAAGCTTGGTACCGAGCTCGGAT
CCCCACCATGGAGGATTCGAGATTGCTTATCACTTTGATTCTTGTGTTTGGAGTTATATTTCTGAAAAAA
TTCTTCCAAAGTAATCAGCATCCCTCAGCACAACGCTTATCCGCTACAGGTGTAAACGCACACGGACGTG
AATTCATGGAGCAGAAGCTGATTTCCGAGGAGGACCTGAACCTCAAATTGGCGGGGACGGCGTTGAAGAG
GCTGATGGCCGAGTATAAGCAATTAACCCTGAATCCTCCAGAAGGAATCGTGGCAGGCCCCATGAATGAA
GAGAATTTTTTTGAATGGGAGGCATTGATCATGGGCCCTGAAGACACTTGTTTTGAGTTTGGTGTTTTTC
CCGCCATCCTGAGTTTCCCACTTGACTACCCCTTGAGCCCTCCGAAGATGAGATTCACCTGTGAGATGTT
CCATCCCAACATCTATCCTGATGGCAGAGTCTGCATCTCCATCCTGCATGCTCCAGGTGATGATCCCATG
GGTTATGAGAGCAGTGCCGAGCGGTGGAGCCCAGTGCAGAGTGTGGAGAAGATCCTGCTTTCTGTTGTGA
GCATGCTGGCAGAGCCCAACGATGAGAGTGGAGCAAACGTAGATGCTTCCAAGATGTGGCGGGATGACCG
GGAGCAGTTCTACAAGATCGCCAAGCAGATTGTCCAGAAGTCTCTGGGGCTCGGAAGTGGAAGTGACTAC
AAAGACGATGACGACAAGTGACTCGAGTGAGGCTACCCCTGTGCACACTGAGCACTCTGCTCGAGGTCGA
GGACTACAAGGACGACGATGACAAGATCTTCGAGCACCACCACCACCACCACTGAGATCCGGCTGCTAAC
AAAGCCCGAAAGGAAGCTGAGTTGGCTGCTCTAGAGGGCCCTATTCTATAGTGTCACCTAAATGCTAGAG
CTCGCTGATCAGCCTCGACTGTGCCTTCTAGTTGCCAGCCATCTGTTGTTTGCCCCTCCCCCGTGCCTTC
CTTGACCCTGGAAGGTGCCACTCCCACTGTCCTTTCCTAATAAAATGAGGAAATTGCATCGCATTGTCTG
AGTAGGTGTCATTCTATTCTGGGGGGTGGGGTGGGGCAGGACAGCAAGGGGGAGGATTGGGAAGACAATA
GCAGGCATGCTGGGGATGCGGTGGGCTCTATGGCTTCTGAGGCGGAAAGAACCAGCTGGGGCTCTAGGGG
GTATCCCC
[124 nt withheld, positions 2109-2232]
C
[91 nt withheld, positions 2234-2324]
A
[49 nt withheld, positions 2326-2374]
CCTTTGACGTTGGAGTCCACGTTCTTT
[37 nt withheld, positions 2402-2438]
ACCCTATCTCGGTCTATTCTTTTGATTTATAAGGGATTTTGCCGATTTCGGCCTATTGGTTAAAAAATGA
GCTGATTTAACAAAAATTTAACGCGAATTAATTCTGTGGAATGTGTGTCAGTTAGGGTGTGGAAAGTCCC
CAGGCTCCCCAGCAGGCAGAAGTATGCAAAGCATGCATCTCAATTAGTCAGCAACCAGGTGTGGAAAGTC
CCCAGGCTCCCCAGCAGGCAGAAGTATGCAAAGCATGCATCTCAATTAGTCAGCAACCATAGTCCCGCCC
CTAACTCCGCCCATCCCGCCCCTAACTCCGCCCAGTTCCGCCCATTCTCCGCCCCATGGCTGACTAATTT
TTTTTATTTATGCAGAGGCCGAGGCCGCCTCTGCCTCTGAGCTATTCCAGAAGTAGTGAGGAGGCTTTTT
TGGAGGCCTAGGCTTTTGCAAAAAGCTCCCGGGAGCTTGTATATCCATTTTCGGATCTGATCAAGAGACA
GGATGAGGATCGTTTCGCATGATTGAACAAGATGGATTGCACGCAGGTTCTCCGGCCGCTTGGGTGGAGA
GGCTATTCGGCTATGACTGGGCACAACAGACAATCGGCTGCTCTGATGCCGCCGTGTTCCGGCTGTCAGC
GCAGGGGCGCCCGGTTCTTTTTGTCAAGACCGACCTGTCCGGTGCCCTGAATGAACTGCAGGACGAGGCA
GCGCGGCTATCGTGGCTGGCCACGACGGGCGTTCCTTGCGCAGCTGTGCTCGACGTTGTCACTGAAGCGG
GAAGGGACTGGCTGCTATTGGGCGAAGTGCCGGGGCAGGATCTCCTGTCATCTCACCTTGCTCCTGCCGA
GAAAGTATCCATCATGGCTGATGCAATGCGGCGGCTGCATACGCTTGATCCGGCTACCTGCCCATTCGAC
CACCAAGCGAAACATCGCATCGAGCGAGCACGTACTCGGATGGAAGCCGGTCTTGTCGATCAGGATGATC
TGGACGAAGAGCATCAGGGGCTCGCGCCAGCCGAACTGTTCGCCAGGCTCAAGGCGCGCATGCCCGACGG
CGAGGATCTCGTCGTGACCCATGGCGATGCCTGCTTGCCGAATATCATGGTGGAAAATGGCCGCTTTTCT
GGATTCATCGACTGTGGCCGGCTGGGTGTGGCGGACCGCTATCAGGACATAGCGTTGGCTACCCGTGATA
TTGCTGAAGAGCTTGGCGGCGAATGGGCTGACCGCTTCCTCGTGCTTTACGGTATCGCCGCTCCCGATTC
GCAGCGCATCGCCTTCTATCGCCTTCTTGACGAGTTCTTCTGAGCGGGACTCTGGGGTTCGAAATGACCG
ACCAAGCGACGCCCAACCTGCCATCACGAGATTTCGATTCCACCGCCGCCTTCTATGAAAGGTTGGGCTT
CGGAATCGTTTTCCGGGACGCCGGCTGGATGATCCTCCAGCGCGGGGATCTCATGCTGGAGTTCTTCGCC
CACCCCAACTTGTTTATTGCAGCTTATAATGGTTACAAATAAAGCAATAGCATCACAAATTTCACAAATA
AAGCATTTTTTTCACTGCATTCTAGTTGTGGTTTGTCCAAACTCATCAATGTATCTTATCATGTCTGTAT
ACCGTCGACCTCTAGCTAGAGCTTGGCGTAATCATGGTCATAGCTGTTTCCTGTGTGAAATTGTTATCCG
CTCACAATTCCACACAACATACGAGCCGGAAGCATAAAGTGTAAAGCCTGGGGTGCCTAATGAGTGAGCT
AACTCACATTAATTGCGTTGCGCTCACTGCCCGCTTTCCAGTCGGGAAACCTGTCGTGCCAGCTGCATTA
ATGAATCGGCCAACGCGCGGGGAGAGGCGGTTTGCGTATTGGGCGCTCTTCCGCTTCCTCGCTCACTGAC
TCGCTGCGCTCGGTCGTTCGGCTGCGGCGAGCGGTATCAGCTCACTCAAAGGCGGTAATACGGTTATCCA
CAGAATCAGGGGATAACGCAGGAAAGAACATGTGAGCAAAAGGCCAGCAAAAGGCCAGGAACCGTAAAAA
GGCCGCGTTGCTGGCGTTTTTCCATAGGCTCCGCCCCCCTGACGAGCATCACAAAAATCGACGCTCAAGT
CAGAGGTGGCGAAACCCGACAGGACTATAAAGATACCAGGCGTTTCCCCCTGGAAGCTCCCTCGTGCGCT
CTCCTGTTCCGACCCTGCCGCTTACCGGATACCTGTCCGCCTTTCTCCCTTCGGGAAGCGTGGCGCTTTC
TCATAGCTCACGCTGTAGGTATCTCAGTTCGGTGTAGGTCGTTCGCTCCAAGCTGGGCTGTGTGCACGAA
CCCCCCGTTCAGCCCGACCGCTGCGCCTTATCCGGTAACTATCGTCTTGAGTCCAACCCGGTAAGACACG
ACTTATCGCCACTGGCAGCAGCCACTGGTAACAGGATTAGCAGAGCGAGGTATGTAGGCGGTGCTACAGA
GTTCTTGAAGTGGTGGCCTAACTACGGCTACACTAGAAGAACAGTATTTGGTATCTGCGCTCTGCTGAAG
CCAGTTACCTTCGGAAAAAGAGTTGGTAGCTCTTGATCCGGCAAACAAACCACCGCTGGTAGCGGTGGTT
TTTTTGTTTGCAAGCAGCAGATTACGCGCAGAAAAAAAGGATCTCAAGAAGATCCTTTGATCTTTTCTAC
GGGGTCTGACGCTCAGTGGAACGAAAACTCACGTTAAGGGATTTTGGTCATGAGATTATCAAAAAGGATC
TTCACCTAGATCCTTTTAAATTAAAAATGAAGTTTTAAATCAATCTAAAGTATATATGAGTAAACTTGGT
CTGACAGTTACCAATGCTTAATCAGTGAGGCACCTATCTCAGCGATCTGTCTATTTCGTTCATCCATAGT
TGCCTGACTCCCCGTCGTGTAGATAACTACGATACGGGAGGGCTTACCATCTGGCCCCAGTGCTGCAATG
ATACCGCGAGACCCACGCTCACCGGCTCCAGATTTATCAGCAATAAACCAGCCAGCCGGAAGGGCCGAGC
GCAGAAGTGGTCCTGCAACTTTATCCGCCTCCATCCAGTCTATTAATTGTTGCCGGGAAGCTAGAGTAAG
TAGTTCGCCAGTTAATAGTTTGCGCAACGTTGTTGCCATTGCTACAGGCATCGTGGTGTCACGCTCGTCG
TTTGGTATGGCTTCATTCAGCTCCGGTTCCCAACGATCAAGGCGAGTTACATGATCCCCCATGTTGTGCA
AAAAAGCGGTTAGCTCCTTCGGTCCTCCGATCGTTGTCAGAAGTAAGTTGGCCGCAGTGTTATCACTCAT
GGTTATGGCAGCACTGCATAATTCTCTTACTGTCATGCCATCCGTAAGATGCTTTTCTGTGACTGGTGAG
TACTCAACCAAGTCATTCTGAGAATAGTGTATGCGGCGACCGAGTTGCTCTTGCCCGGCGTCAATACGGG
ATAATACCGCGCCACATAGCAGAACTTTAAAAGTGCTCATCATTGGAAAACGTTCTTCGGGGCGAAAACT
CTCAAGGATCTTACCGCTGTTGAGATCCAGTTCGATGTAACCCACTCGTGCACCCAACTGATCTTCAGCA
TCTTTTACTTTCACCAGCGTTTCTGGGTGAGCAAAAACAGGAAGGCAAAATGCCGCAAAAAAGGGAATAA
GGGCGACACGGAAATGTTGAATACTCATACTCTTCCTTTTTCAATATTATTGAAGCATTTATCAGGGTTA
TTGTCTCATGAGCGGATACATATTTGAATGTATTTAGAAAAATAAACAAATAGGGGTTCCGCGCACATTT
CCCCGAAAAGTGCCACCTGACGTC
Features (pLannotate 1.2.2; 25 found; start..end, strand, type, name):
     28..80      -  misc_feature   bom (fragment): basis of mobility region from pBR322
    235..614     +  enhancer       CMV enhancer: human cytomegalovirus immediate early enhancer
    615..818     +  promoter       CMV promoter: human cytomegalovirus (CMV) immediate early promoter
    814..847     +  LTR            5' LTR (truncated) (fragment): truncated 5' long terminal repeat (LTR) from HIV-1
    863..881     +  promoter       T7 promoter: promoter for bacteriophage T7 RNA polymerase
    918..1049    +  CDS            CUE1 (fragment): CUE1_YEAST - Also known as KIS4. Experimental evidence at protein level: Swiss-Prot protein existence level 1. Component of the endoplasmic reticulum-associated protein degradation (ERAD) pathway. Recruits the soluble ubiquitin-conjugating enzyme UBC7 to the cytoplasmic face of the endoplasmic reticulum membrane where it functions in degradation of misfolded or regulated proteins localized in the endoplasmic reticulum (ER) lumen or membrane via the ubiquitin-proteasome system. Targets the E2 conjugating enzyme UBC7 to the DOA10 ubiquitin ligase complex, which is part of the ERAD-C pathway resp
   1098..1592    +  CDS            UBE2G2: UB2G2_HUMAN - Also known as UBC7 From Homo sapiens (Human).
   1685..1705    +  CDS            FLAG (fragment): FLAG® epitope tag, followed by an enterokinase cleavage site
   1715..1732    +  CDS            9xHis (fragment): 9xHis affinity tag
   1742..1780    +  CDS            SET1 (fragment): solubility-enhancement tag derived from T7 phage gene 10B
   1795..1813    -  promoter       SP6 promoter: promoter for bacteriophage SP6 RNA polymerase
   1839..2063    +  polyA_signal   bGH poly(A) signal: bovine growth hormone polyadenylation signal
   2067..2088    +  promoter       SV40 promoter (fragment): SV40 enhancer and early promoter
   2109..2537    +  rep_origin     f1 ori (sequence partly withheld): f1 bacteriophage origin of replication; arrow indicates direction of (+) strand synthesis
   2551..2880    +  promoter       SV40 promoter: SV40 enhancer and early promoter
   2947..3738    +  CDS            neo: KKA2_KLEPN - Also known as kan, nptII. Experimental evidence at protein level: Swiss-Prot protein existence level 1. Resistance to kanamycin, neomycin, paromomycin, ribostamycin, butirosin and gentamicin B. From Klebsiella pneumoniae.
   3762..3920    +  CDS            ble (fragment): BLE_KLEPN - Experimental evidence at protein level: Swiss-Prot protein existence level 1. Binding protein with a strong affinity to the bleomycin family of antibiotics. Binds to CL990; an antimitotic-antibiotic compound. From Klebsiella pneumoniae.
   3915..4036    +  polyA_signal   SV40 poly(A) signal: SV40 polyadenylation signal
   4109..4125    -  protein_bind   lac operator: The lac repressor binds to the lac operator to inhibit transcription in E. coli. This inhibition can be relieved by adding lactose or isopropyl-β-D-thiogalactopyranoside (IPTG). lac repressor encoded by lacI
   4133..4163    -  promoter       lac promoter: promoter for the E. coli lac operon
   4178..4199    -  protein_bind   CAP binding site: CAP binding activates transcription in the presence of cAMP. E. coli catabolite activator protein
   4212..4304    -  CDS            lacI (fragment): lac repressor; lacI; The lac repressor binds to the lac operator to inhibit transcription in E. coli. This inhibition can be relieved by adding lactose or isopropyl-β-D-thiogalactopyranoside (IPTG).
   4487..5075    -  rep_origin     ori: high-copy-number ColE1/pMB1/pBR322/pUC origin of replication
   5246..6106    -  CDS            AmpR: β-lactamase; bla; confers resistance to ampicillin, carbenicillin, and related antibiotics
   6107..6211    -  promoter       AmpR promoter: bla
