[The description below was written by a language model from this plasmid's Addgene catalogue record and pLannotate feature annotations shown in this document.]
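Description:
pcDNA3.1(+)-Cue1pTM-MYC-UBE2G2-FLAG is a 6.2 kb mammalian expression plasmid built on the pcDNA3.1 backbone. It is maintained in E. coli through a high-copy ColE1/pUC-type origin and selected with ampicillin via the β-lactamase gene. An f1 origin is also present. For mammalian cells, the backbone carries an SV40 early promoter driving the neomycin phosphotransferase gene with an SV40 polyadenylation signal, a cassette that normally allows G418 selection of stable transfectants.

The payload sits between the CMV immediate-early enhancer/promoter and the bovine growth hormone poly(A) signal, cloned using BamHI and XbaI sites. It encodes a chimeric protein in which a fragment of the S. cerevisiae Cue1p protein, containing its transmembrane domain, is fused to human UBE2G2, with an internal MYC epitope between the two parts and a FLAG tag at the C terminus. The MYC tag is not called in the automated feature table, but a gap between the CUE1 and UBE2G2 annotations could accommodate it. In yeast, Cue1p recruits the soluble E2 enzyme Ubc7 to the cytoplasmic face of the endoplasmic reticulum membrane for ER-associated degradation. Here its membrane anchor serves to tether UBE2G2, the human Ubc7 counterpart, directly to the membrane.

A T7 promoter upstream and an SP6 promoter downstream flank the insert. The annotation also lists short His-tag, T7 gene 10-derived and HIV LTR fragments around the cassette. These are partial matches, and the catalogue entry does not describe them as functional parts of the fusion. The stated uses are membrane anchoring of UBE2G2 and co-immunoprecipitation, in the context of work on the AUP1–UBE2G2 interaction in ER-associated degradation.
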