Addgene plasmid #185347: pcDNA3.1(+)-Cue1pTM-MYC-UBE2G2-FLAG
Purpose: Membrane anchoring of UBE2G2 and co-IP. Encodes transmembrane domain of S. Cerevisiae Cue1p fused to MYC-UBE2G2 with C-terminal FLAG tag
Depositing lab: Allan Weissman. Depositing organization: National Cancer Institute (NCI). Publication: A structurally conserved site in AUP1 binds the E2 enzyme UBE2G2 and is essential for ER-associated degradation. Smith CE, Tsai YC, Liang YH, Khago D, Mariano J, Li J, Tarasov SG, Gergel E, Tsai B, Villaneuva M, Clapp ME, Magidson V, Chari R, Byrd RA, Ji X, Weissman AM. PLoS Biol. 2021 Dec 8;19(12):e3001474. doi: 10.1371/journal.pbio.3001474. eCollection 2021 Dec. PubMed 34879065.
Backbone
  Vector backbone: pcDNA3.1
  Vector type: Mammalian Expression
Growth in bacteria
  Bacterial resistance: Ampicillin, 100 μg/mL
  Growth temperature: 37°C
  Growth strain: DH5alpha
  Copy number: High Copy
Gene/Insert
  Gene/Insert name: Cue1p/Ube2G2 fusion (internal MYC tag)
  Species: H. sapiens (human), S. cerevisiae (budding yeast)
  Tag / fusion protein: FLAG (C terminal on insert)
  Cloning method: Restriction Enzyme; 5′ cloning site BamH1 (unknown if destroyed); 3′ cloning site Xba1 (unknown if destroyed)
  Sequencing primers: 5′ '
Terms and licenses: Academic/Nonprofit Terms; Industry Terms: Not Available to Industry
How to cite: pcDNA3.1(+)-Cue1pTM-MYC-UBE2G2-FLAG was a gift from Allan Weissman (Addgene plasmid # 185347 ; http://n2t.net/addgene:185347 ; RRID:Addgene_185347)
